Addgene plasmid #167357: pYR14 (XII-5:TDH3p:his6-mKate2-LipPks1-IDP1t)
Purpose: Integrative plasmid for cassette TDH3p:his6-mKate2-LipPks1-IDP1t
Depositing lab: Michael Jensen. Depositing organization: Danmarks Tekniske Universitet. Publication: A Reporter System for Cytosolic Protein Aggregates in Yeast. Romero-Suarez D, Wulff T, Rong Y, Jakociu Nas T, Yuzawa S, Keasling JD, Jensen MK. ACS Synth Biol. 2021 Feb 12. doi: 10.1021/acssynbio.0c00476. PubMed 33577304.
Backbone
  Vector backbone: pCfB2909(XII-5 MarkerFree)
  Backbone size w/o insert (bp): 3992
  Total vector size (bp): 12843
  Vector type: Unspecified
Growth in bacteria
  Bacterial resistance: Ampicillin, 100 μg/mL
  Growth temperature: 37°C
  Growth strain: DH5alpha
  Copy number: High Copy
Gene/Insert
  Gene/Insert name: TDH3p:his6-mKate2-LipPks1-IDP1t
  Insert size (bp): 8851
Terms and licenses: Academic/Nonprofit Terms; Industry Terms: Not Available to Industry
How to cite: pYR14 (XII-5:TDH3p:his6-mKate2-LipPks1-IDP1t) was a gift from Michael Jensen (Addgene plasmid # 167357 ; http://n2t.net/addgene:167357 ; RRID:Addgene_167357)
