[The description below was written by a language model from this plasmid's Addgene catalogue record and pLannotate feature annotations shown in this document.]
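Description:
pYR14 is a yeast chromosomal integration plasmid built on the marker-free backbone pCfB2909, which targets the XII-5 locus named in both the backbone and the plasmid title. It carries no annotated yeast replication origin or yeast selection marker, consistent with the "MarkerFree" designation. How integrants are recovered is not stated in the record. In E. coli the roughly 12.8 kb plasmid is maintained through a high-copy ColE1/pUC-type origin and selected with ampicillin via the β-lactamase gene. The bacterial segment also contains rrnB terminator fragments, and two minimal FRT sites are annotated on either side of it. The short lacZα, KanR, p65 and 5S rRNA hits look like backbone remnants or chance matches rather than functional parts.

The approximately 8.9 kb insert is a single expression cassette driven by the strong constitutive S. cerevisiae TDH3 (GAP) promoter. It encodes an N-terminal His6 tag, annotated as a fragment of a 9xHis tag, followed by the monomeric red fluorescent protein mKate2 fused to LipPks1, and ends in the IDP1 terminator. The LipPks1 region is not annotated by name. It appears instead as partial matches to polyketide synthase proteins (pks15, and pikAII in the sequenced copy only), which fits a large multidomain PKS. The PEX19 fragment downstream of the coding region probably reflects genomic sequence adjacent to the IDP1 terminator, although the record does not say so.

The associated publication describes a reporter system for cytosolic protein aggregates in yeast. This suggests the tagged, fluorescent PKS fusion serves as a heterologous protein whose expression, localisation or aggregation can be followed, though its exact role is not specified. The depositor and NGS sequences differ by one nucleotide in length and have essentially identical annotations.
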