Features (pLannotate 1.2.2; 16 found; start..end, strand, type, name):
    486..1152    +  promoter       GAP promoter: S. cerevisiae TDH3; promoter for glyceraldehyde-3-phosphate dehydrogenase
   1170..1188    +  CDS            9xHis (fragment): 9xHis affinity tag
   1204..1899    +  CDS            mKate2: mKate2 is a basic (constitutively fluorescent) red fluorescent protein published in 2009, derived from Entacmaea quadricolor. It is reported to be a rapidly-maturing monomer with moderate acid sensitivity.
   2111..2128    -  CDS            p65 (fragment): C-terminal portion of the p65 subunit of mouse NF-κB
   3664..4956    +  CDS            pks15 (fragment): PKS15_MYCTU - Experimental evidence at protein level: Swiss-Prot protein existence level 1. From Mycobacterium tuberculosis (strain ATCC 25618 / H37Rv).
   9186..9311    -  CDS            PEX19 (fragment): PEX19_YEAST - Also known as PAS12. Experimental evidence at protein level: Swiss-Prot protein existence level 1. Required for proper post-translational import and stabilization of peroxisomal membrane proteins (PMPs). Acts as a cytosolic import receptor for PMPs and delivers them to the docking factor PEX3 at the peroxisomal membrane for subsequent insertion into the membrane. Acts as a chaperone in stabilizing or maintaining PMPs in the lipid bilayer. Directs PEX17, a peripheral component of the peroxisomal matrix protein translocation machinery, to peroxisomes. Stabilizes VPS1, a protein req
  10024..10057   -  protein_bind   FRT (minimal): supports FLP-mediated excision but not integration (Turan and Bode, 2011) FLP recombinase from the Saccharomyces cerevisiae 2μ plasmid
  10527..10546   +  CDS            lacZα (fragment): LacZα fragment of β-galactosidase; lacZ fragment
  10571..10588   -  terminator     rrnB T2 terminator (fragment): transcription terminator T2 from the E. coli rrnB gene
  10813..11401   -  rep_origin     ori: high-copy-number ColE1/pMB1/pBR322/pUC origin of replication
  11525..12385   -  CDS            AmpR: β-lactamase; bla; confers resistance to ampicillin, carbenicillin, and related antibiotics
  12388..12484   -  promoter       AmpR promoter (fragment): bla
  12514..12538   -  CDS            KanR (fragment): aminoglycoside phosphotransferase; aph(3')-Ia; confers resistance to kanamycin
  12567..12682   +  ncRNA          5S rRNA: Accession: RF00001 - 5S ribosomal RNA
  12686..12726   +  terminator     rrnB T1 terminator (fragment): transcription terminator T1 from the E. coli rrnB gene
  12770..12803   +  protein_bind   FRT (minimal): supports FLP-mediated excision but not integration (Turan and Bode, 2011) FLP recombinase from the Saccharomyces cerevisiae 2μ plasmid
>Addgene plasmid #167357 | pYR14 (XII-5:TDH3p:his6-mKate2-LipPks1-IDP1t) | depositor full sequence | sequence record 325284 | pYR14 (XII-5:TDH3p:his6-mKate2-LipPks1-IDP1t) sequence 12843 bps
CAATCTGGCGGCTTGAGTTCTCAACATGTTTTATTTTTTACTTATATTGCTGGTAGGGTAAAAAAATATA
ACTCCTAGGAATAGGTTGTCTATATGTTTTTGTCTTGCTTCTATAATTGTAACAAACAAGGAAAGGGAAA
ATACTGGGTGTAAAAGCCATTGAGTCAAGTTAGGTCATCCCTTTTATACAAAATTTTTCAATTTTTTTTC
CAAGATTCTTGTACGATTAATTATTTTTTTTTTGCGTCCTACAGCGTGATGAAAATTTCGCCTGCTGCAA
GATGAGCGGGAACGGGCGAAATGTGCACGCGCACAACTTACGAAACGCGGATGAGTCACTGACAGCCACC
GCAGAGGTTCTGACTCCTACTGAGCTCTATTGGAGGTGGCAGAACCGGTACCGGAGGAGACCGCTATAAC
CGGTTTGAATTTATTGTCACAGTGTCACATCAGCATAAAAAACACGCTTTTTCAGTTCGAGTTTATCATT
ATCAATACTGCCATTTCAAAGAATACGTAAATAATTAATAGTAGTGATTTTCCTAACTTTATTTAGTCAA
AAAATTAGCCTTTTAATTCTGCTGTAACCCGTACATGCCCAAAATAGGGGGCGGGTTACACAGAATATAT
AACATCGTAGGTGTCTGGGTGAACAGTTTATTCCTGGCATCCACTAAATATAATGGAGCCCGCTTTTTAA
GCTGGCATCCAGAAAAAAAAAGAATCCCAGCACCAAAATATTGTTTTCTTCACCAACCATCAGTTCATAG
GTCCATTCTCTTAGCGCAACTACAGAGAACAGGGGCACAAACAGGCAAAAAACGGGCACAACCTCAATGG
AGTGATGCAACCTGCCTGGAGTAAATGATGACACAAGGCAATTGACCCACGCATGTATCTATCTCATTTT
CTTACACCTTCTATTACCTTCTGCTCTCTCTGATTTGGAAAAAGCTGAAAAAAAAGGTTGAAACCAGTTC
CCTGAAATTATTCCCCTACTTGACTAATAAGTATATAAAGACGGTAGGTATTGATTGTAATTCTGTAAAT
CTATTTCTTAAACTTCTTAAATTCTACTTTTATAGTTAGTCTTTTTTTTAGTTTTAAAACACCAAGAACT
TAGTTTCGAATAAACACACATAAACAAACAAAAAAACAATGGGTAGCAGCCACCACCACCACCACCACGG
CGGTGGCGGTTCTATGGTTTCTGAACTCATCAAGGAAAACATGCACATGAAACTTTACATGGAAGGTACT
GTGAACAATCATCATTTTAAGTGTACATCCGAGGGTGAAGGCAAACCTTACGAAGGAACTCAAACTATGA
GAATTAAAGCTGTAGAAGGTGGACCATTACCTTTTGCATTTGATATCTTGGCAACATCATTCATGTATGG
GAGCAAGACATTCATAAACCATACTCAAGGTATACCAGACTTTTTCAAACAGAGTTTTCCAGAGGGTTTT
ACATGGGAAAGAGTAACAACGTACGAGGATGGAGGTGTATTGACAGCCACTCAAGACACATCACTTCAAG
ATGGGTGTTTAATCTACAATGTCAAGATTAGAGGCGTCAATTTCCCTTCTAATGGTCCAGTTATGCAGAA
AAAGACATTAGGCTGGGAAGCGTCAACCGAAACCCTGTACCCTGCTGATGGTGGCCTAGAAGGCAGAGCT
GACATGGCCCTTAAACTGGTTGGTGGAGGGCATCTAATCTGCAATTTGAAAACCACTTATCGTTCTAAAA
AGCCAGCCAAAAACCTAAAGATGCCAGGTGTTTACTACGTCGACCGAAGATTAGAAAGGATTAAAGAGGC
TGATAAAGAGACTTATGTTGAACAACACGAAGTGGCAGTGGCTAGATACTGTGATTTGCCATCTAAGTTG
GGACACAGAGACGGTGGATCCGGGGGTGGTAGCACTTCTTCTGAGCATAGGGGTTCTGCGGGTGGATCTG
TTTTGTTTCCTCGTACCGGTACAGTTCTTCCATGGGTATTAACAGGGCCAGGTGCCGCAGCAGTTAGAGC
CAGGAGCGAAGCTCTTAGGACACATTTGAGAGCATCTACAGAATGGTCTCCCGCTGGTGTTGGCCAAGCC
TTACTAGCAGGAACTGGGGCAGGAGCTGATACTCATAGAGCAGTTGTATTGGCAGGTGACAGGGCTCAAA
CCCTTAATGCCCTAGCAGCACTTAGTGCAGGGGCAGACCATCCGGCGGTGTTCACGTCTACGCGTGCGGA
TGCCTCACCAGCAGGTCCAGTATTTGTTTTCCCTGGTCAAGGTTCTCAATGGACAGGTATGGCAAGAGAA
CTATTAGATTCTGCGCCCGTTTTCGCGAGGAAGCTGCACGACTGTGCCGATGCCTTCGCTCCTTACTTGG
GTCATAGTTTATTGGACTCAGTCACAGGAGCGGCAGGTGGTCCTGAGCCGGTGGGCGCTGACGTGGTTCA
ACCCGCATTGTTTGCAGTTATGGTCGCTCTTACGGATTTATGGAATGCAGCTGGTGTTGCACCAGGTGCT
CTTTTAGGCCACTCTCTAGGCGAACTTGCTGCCGCACACGTTGCGGGTGTTTTATCATTAGACGATAGTG
CAAGAGTGGTTGCTAGATGGTCTCAAGCTCAAGCCACACTAGCTGGAAGAGGAGACATGGTAAGTGTTTT
GTTACCCGCTGATGAGTTAGCTGATCTACTGGACAGACGTTGGCCCGGCAGATTAGTTGTGGCCGTTGAA
AATGGACCGGGGTCCGCTGTCGCTTCAGGTGATTTGGACGCTGCAGCTGAGTTGGTTGCTCATCTGACTG
CTGAAGGCATTCACGCGCGTAGAGTTGATGTAGGTCTAGCCGCTCACTCTCCGCACATTGATGCAATACT
GCCCAGGATCAGAGCTGATATTGCACCAATAAGAGCACACACACCATCTATTCCAGTATACTCAGCATTG
CATGGAGGAGCACTTGACGGTACTCCAATGGACGCAGCGTATTGGTGTAGAAATTTGCGTTCTACGGTTA
GATTCGCTGACGCTACTAGAGCTGCTCTAGAAGCTGGTCACACAACATTCGTAGAAGTAAGCCCACATCC
CGTCTTGACCACTGCCATGGAAGTCTCAGCCACGAGAGCCGCCCATGCTGCTACAGTTTTGGGTACTCTT
AGAAGGGGTGAGGGTGGACCTTCCAGATTCTTAGCCTCCTTAGCCGAACTACACGTGTCCGGTGGAGATG
CAGATTTAAGAACTGTTTTGCCGGCCAGCCAAGCAGCTGGGTTACCTGAAACAGTGCTAACGGCTGGCCC
GAGAGGTGAATCAGCAGATGGAGACAGTAGACATGAAGTCCTATGTGCAAGATTAGCTCCTTTAGATCCA
GCTGAAAGACGTGCCCAATTATTAACCGTTGTTAGAGAGAGTGCCGCCGCCGCTTTAGATGGCGACGATC
AGGGTTCAATTGACGGAAGAAGAACTTTTAGAGATTTAGGTATAACGTCCCTGGCTGCAGTAGGTATCAG
GGACCGTCTACACTCTGCCACCGGTCTTAGACTGTCTCCAACCGTGGTTTTTGATCATCCCACTCCTGAC
GCACTAGCAGCTCATCTTGACACCGAATTATTCGGGACTGGAGCTGACGCGGAGCCCGCTCCAGCTGCAG
GTGGTAGAGCGGTACCGCACGATGAACCGATTGCTATCGTCGGCATGGCATGCAGATACCCCGGTGGCGT
AGGTGCACCTGCTGATTTATGGAGAACCGTATTAGCTGGGGTCGATGCTGTGGGTCCACTTCCTGCGGAT
AGAGGTTGGAACATCGCCGATGGTTACGATCCGGAGCTTGCCGGTCCGGGTAGGTTTTCACAACGTGAGG
GTGGATTCTTACATGACGCTGCAGAATTTGACGCGGAGTTTTTTGGTATATCACCAAGAGAGGCTTTGGC
AATGGATCCACAACAAAGGCTAGCTTTGGAGTCTGCGTGGGAAGCTATTGAAGACGCAGGTTTAGACGCC
CACTCACTGAGAGGGTCCCGTACGGGCGTATTTTTAGGGTTGATCACCCAAGATTATGGTCCTAGAGCCG
GGGAACCCACGACTCGTGCTGGTGCTGTGGAAGGACATTTGTTTTTAGGAAGCACAGGATCTGTTGCTTC
TGGTAGATTATCTTATACTTTGGGTCTAGAGGGCCCATCATTAACGATAGACACTGCTTGCTCATCTTCT
CTGGTAGCATTGCATGAAGCTTGTCAAGCTCTAAGGACTGGTGATTGTGATATGGCTTTGACGGGTGGGG
TTACGGTCATGCCATCAACTGGTATGTTAGTGGAGTTCAGCAGACAAAGGGGGTTATCCCCCGACGGCAG
GTGTAAAGCGTTTTCCGCATCAGCTGATGGATTTGGTCTGGCAGAAGGGGTAGGCATGTTGGTCGTTGAA
CGTTTGTCCGATGCTAGAAGATTGGGCCACAGGGTATTAGCTGTAGTAAGAGGTTCCGCCGTCAACCAAG
ACGGGGCGTCTAATGGTCTATCTGCTCCTAGCGGTCCGGCGCAGCAAAGAGTCATCAGACAAGCATTGGT
TAATGCAGGTGTACAAGCATCACAAGTTGATGTTGTAGAGGCACATGGTACTGGTACCAAATTAGGGGAC
CCTATTGAAGCGCAAGCATTGCAGGCAACTTACGGTCAAGGCCGTCCAGCTGAAAGACCTCTGTGGTTGG
GGAGTCTTAAGTCTAACATCGGTCACGCCCAGGCCGCTGCTGGCGTAGGTGGGGTCATAAAGATGGTTAT
GGCTTTAAGAGAAGGCGTTTTGCCTCCTACTTTGCACGCCGATGAACCGTCACCCCATATAGATTGGTCT
GCTGGTCAAGTAAGATTGCTTACCGAGGAGAGAGAATGGCCGGAAGCAGGCCATCCTAGACGTGCTGCTG
TATCTTCATTTGGTGTCAGTGGGACTAATGCCCACGTGATCATTGAAGAAGCTCCCGAAGAAGGCGAAGA
ACCAGAATCAGACGCTGGGGGGGTCGTGCCATGGGTTCTATCAGCTAGGACTGAAGGAGCATTGCAAGCG
CAAGCCGTGCAGTTGAGTGAGTTTGTGGGTGAATCTTCTCCCGTCGACGTTGGTTGGTCCCTTGTGAGTA
CTCGTGCTGCTTTTGAACACAGGGCTGTTGTTGTTGGGAGAGGCCGTGACGAATTGGTGAGAGGCTTATC
CGAGGTTGCACAAGGCCGTGGAGTTAGAGGTGTTGCTTCTTCTGCTTCAGGTGGTTTGGCGTTCGTTTTC
GCAGGGCAAGGAAGTCAACGTTTGGGTATGGGCAGGGGTCTGTACGAAAGGTTTCCCGTGTTCGCTGAAG
CTTTTGACGAGGTTTGCGGTAGAGTGGGTCCTGGTGTTAGAGAGGTTGTCTTTGGAAGTGACGCGGGTGA
ATTGGACCGTACAGTTTGGGCTCAAGCTGGGCTGTTCGCATTAGAAGTTGCGTTGTTTAGATTATTGGAA
AGTTGGGGAGTCAGACCTGGATGTTTAATAGGCCATTCTGTTGGCGAGTTATCCGCAGCTTGTGTGGCCG
GTCTTTGGAGCCTAGAGGATGCTTGCCGTGTAGTCGCCGCCCGTGCTAGACTGATGCAGGCGTTGCCAGC
TGGTGGAGTTATGGTTGCGGTTAGGGCAGAGGCGGGGGAGTTAGCAGGCTTTTTAGGAGAAGACGTTGTG
ATTGCATCTGTTAATGCTCCAGGGCAAGTTGTTATAGCAGGTCCGGAGGGCGGTGTTGAAAGAGTTGTTG
CCGCGTGTGGCGCTAGATCTAGGAGATTGGCTGTTTCACACGCTTTCCATTCTCCGTTAGTTGAGCCAAT
GTTGGGTGAGTTTAGAAGAGTGGTTGAATCAGTCGCTTTTGGTGTTCCATCCTTGAGAGTAGTTTCTAAC
GTAACAGGTGCTTGGGTTGATCCAGAAGAGTGGGGTACACCAGAATACTGGGTTAGACAAGTCAGAGAAC
CAGTACGTTTTGCTGATGGTGTTGCGACATTGTTAGATGCGGGTGTGAGAACATTCGTTGAACTGGGGCC
AGCTGGTGCCTTGACTAGTATGGTCTCACATTGCGCTGACGCGACAGCAACCTCTGTCACGGCAGTGCCA
ACTTTAAGACCTGATCACGATGAATCTAGGACTGTTTTGTCCGCTGCAGCTTCTTTATATGTTCAAGGCC
ATCCAGTTGACTGGGCCCCGCTTTTCCCTAGAGCTAGAACGGTAGATCTGCCTACTTATGCATTCCAACA
CCAGAGATATTGGCTAGATAGTACAACGGCCAACACTGGGGATAGACCCGCGGCTGATAGGGATACTGCT
TTCTGGGAAGCTGTTCAACATACAGACTTGGATGCCTTTGCTGCAGAACTGGACATTGCACCGGATGCGC
CTTTAGGAACCGTTCTACCAGCTTTGGCAGACTGGAGACAACGTTTGAGAACAGCTGCTGCAGTGGATGC
TTGGAGATACAGGACTGCATTCAAAAGATTACCGGACGCTCCTGGTGCTCCAGTTCTGACCGGTAGTTGG
TTGGCTGTAGTACCAGTCAGACACTTGGACGACCCTTCTGTGACGACATCTTTAGACGCCGTTGCCAAAG
CAGGTGCAGAAGTTGTTCAATTAGCTATTGAAGACGCTGATGCTGACGTAGACAGACTAACAGAGAGGTT
GAGGGGTTTAGTAGCCGGATTAGGTGCAGCCCCAGCGGGTATAATGTCATTCCTGGGTTTGGATGAGGAA
AGACATAGGGACCATCCAGCGATGCCCAGCGGATTAGCTACTAGTTTAGCTCTTGTTAGAGCACTAGGCC
GTGCCGGTATTGGTGCTCCTTTGTGGATGGTCACGAGGGAGGCTGTGGCTGCTGGTCAAGATACCCACCC
ACACGCCCCATTGGGCAGCCTGATTTGGGGTTTAGGGCAGGTAACGGCTTTGGAGCATGCCGATAGATGG
GGAGGTTTAATTGATCTGCCCGGGGTTTGCGACGCCCGTGTCGCTAGAATGCTTTGTGCAGGGCTGAGTG
GCAGGGGTGCTGAAGATCAACTTGCTTTAAGGCCTTCCGGTACGTTTGTTAGGAGACTTGCCCATATCCC
AGGGGAACAACGTGCTGCAAGAAGGTCTTGGCAACCAAGAGGTACTGTTATTGTGACTGGTGGTACAGGT
GCTTTAGGTGCGGTGCTGGCCAGATGGCTGGCTACTGAAGATGCTGAACATTTAGTTCTGACCGGAAGAA
GAGGCGCTGACGCACCAGGTGCAGAGAGGTTGAGAGATGAATTGGTTGCAACCGGTGCTAGAGTCACCTT
AGCAGCTTGTGACGTAGCCGATAGGAAAGCTGTCGCAGCTCTACTTGATGAATTGGCCGCAGACGGAGAA
ACTGTTAGAGCTGTTTTGCATGCCGCAGGTGTAGCAGATTTGACCTCCTTGGAAAATACCGGGCCCGAAG
CCTTTGCCGCTGGGGTGGCTGCTAAGGTCGACGGGGCTCTGCACTTGACTGAATTACTAGATCATGACTC
TTTGGATGCATTTGTATTGTTTTCAGCCATCGCTGGGGTTTGGGGCAGCGGTGATCATGGTGCATATGCA
GCTGCCAACGCATTTCTAAACGCATTAGCTGAGTATAACAGGGCAAGAGGTATTCCAACCACCTCTATTG
CTTGGGGTGTTTGGAATGCTTTTGGTGTTGAAGGTGCCGGCGGTATTAGTGAGGCCGTCGATTTAGACCA
ATTACATAGAAGGGGTCTGCCTTTGATAGAACCTGAATTAGGACTTACCGCCCTAAGAAGAGCACTGGAC
AGAGACGAAACAGTATTGACGGTCGCACCCGTTGCGTGGGAAAGATTCTTTCCACTTTTTTCAGCTGCTA
GACCTAGACCCCTATTTGAGGATCTACCTCAAGTAAGAGCCTTATCCGCTCCTGTACCAACAACAGCAGG
GCCTGCTGTCGAACCTGGTAGAAGGGGTTCTGGGTTGGGTGATTTACCTCTGACAGACAGGGATAGTGCT
TTATTAGCACTAGTCCGTGGCGAGAGTGCTAGTGTTTTAGGATATGAAAGACCAGACAGACTAGATCCTG
ATAGAGCTCTGCGTGACGTTGGCTTCGATAGTCTTACAGCAATGGAGCTAAGAAATCGTTTGGCTACAGC
CACTGGTCTGACACTACCTGCAGCTCTGGTGTTCGACCACCCGACTCCCTTAGCCATCGCCGCATATCTA
AAGGCAGAATTAACCAGTCAGCTGGACTCCGGTACGCCTGCTAGAGAAGCAAGTTCCGCTTTAAGGGACG
GTTATAGACAAGCTGGCGTTTCTGGAAGAGTTAGGAGTTACCTTGATCTTTTGGCAGGCTTATCCGATTT
CAGAGAACATTTTGACGGTTCTGACGGTTTTTCTCTAGATCTAGTAGATATGGCGGATGGTCCAGGTGAA
GTAACGGTTATATGTTGCGCAGGTACAGCGGCCATTAGCGGTCCTCATGAATTCACTAGACTTGCAGGTG
CATTACGTGGTATTGCCCCTGTCAGAGCGGTCCCACAACCGGGGTATGAAGAAGGCGAACCATTGCCATC
ATCCATGGCCGCGGTGGCTGCAGTTCAGGCAGACGCAGTGATCAGGACGCAGGGTGACAAACCATTTGTC
GTCGCCGGCCATTCAGCCGGTGCTCTTATGGCTTATGCCTTGGCTACGGAGTTATTAGATAGAGGGCATC
CTCCAAGAGGTGTTGTCCTAATAGATGTTTACCCCCCAGGACATCAGGATGCGATGAACGCTTGGTTAGA
AGAACTGACAGCAACTCTGTTTGATAGAGAGACAGTTAGAATGGATGATACAAGATTAACCGCTTTGGGT
GCCTACGACCGTCTTACAGGACAATGGAGACCAAGAGAAACAGGTTTACCAACCTTATTGGTTTCTGCTG
GTGAGCCAATGGGGCCATGGCCTGATGATTCTTGGAAGCCTACTTGGCCATTCGAACATGATACGGTCGC
AGTTCCTGGCGACCATTTTACGATGGTACAAGAGCATGCTGATGCGATCGCCAGACACATAGATGCCTGG
TTAGGTGGTGGAAACTCCTGAAGCTTCGAATTTACGTAGCCCAATCTACCACTTTTTTTTTTCATTTTTT
AAAGTGTTATACTTAGTTATGCTCTAGGATAATGAACTACTTTTTTTTTTTTTTTTTTACTGTTATCATA
AATATATATACCTTATTGTTGTTTGCAACCGTCGGTTAATTCCTTATCAAGGTTCCCCAAGTTCGGATCA
TTACCATCAATTTCCAACATTTTCATGAGTTCTTCTTCTTCATTACCGTGTTTTAGGGGGCTGTTGCAAC
TCAGAAGTTTGACAGCAAGCAAGTTCATCATTCGAACTAGCCTTATTGTTTTAGTTCAGTGACAGCGAAC
TGCCGTACTCGATGCTTTATTTCTCACGGTAGAGCGGAAGAACAGATAGGGGCAGCGTGAGAAGAGTTAG
AAAGTAAATTTTTATCACGTCTGAAGTATTCTTATTCATAGGAAATTTTGCAAGGTTTTTTAGCTCAATA
ACGGGCTAAGTTATATAAGGTGTTCACGCGATTTTCTTGTTATGTATACCTCTTCTCTGAGGAATGGTAC
TACTGTCCTGATGTAGGCTCCTTAAATTGGTGGGCAAGAATAACTTATCGATATTTTGTATATTGGTCTT
GGAGTTCACCACGTAATGCCTGTTTAAGACCATCAGTTAACTCTAGTATTATTTGGTCTTGGCTACTGGC
CGTTTGCTATTATTCAAGTCTTTTGTGCCTTCCCGTCGGGTAAGGGAGTTATTTAGGGATACAGAATCTA
ACGAAAACTAAATCTCAATGATTAACTCTATTTAATCCTTTTTTGAAAGGCAAAAGAGGTCCCTTGTTCA
CTTACAACGTTCTTAGCCAAATTCGCTTATCACTTACTACTTCACGATATACAGAAGTAAAAACATATAA
AAAGATGTCTGTTTGTTTAGCCATCACAAAAGGTATCGCAGATTAAGACCTCAGCGCGGCCGCAAATTTA
AATAAAATGAAGTGAAGTTCCTATACTTTCTAGAGAATAGGAACTTCTATAGTGAGTCGAATAAGGGCGA
CACAAAATTTATTCTAAATGCATAATAAATACTGATAACATCTTATAGTTTGTATTATATTTTGTATTAT
CGTTGACATGTATAATTTTGATATCAAAAACTGATTTTCCCTTTATTATTTTCGAGATTTATTTTCTTAA
TTCTCTTTAACAAACTAGAAATATTGTATATACAAAAAATCATAAATAATAGATGAATAGTTTAATTATA
GGTGTTCATCAATCGAAAAAGCAACGTATCTTATTTAAAGTGCGTTGCTTTTTTCTCATTTATAAGGTTA
AATAATTCTCATATATCAAGCAAAGTGACAGGCGCCCTTAAATATTCTGACAAATGCTCTTTCCCTAAAC
TCCCCCCATAAAAAAACCCGCCGAAGCGGGTTTTTACGTTATTTGCGGATTAACGATTACTCGTTATCAG
AACCGCCCAGGGGGCCCGAGCTTAAGACTGGCCGTCGTTTTACAACACAGAAAGAGTTTGTAGAAACGCA
AAAAGGCCATCCGTCAGGGGCCTTCTGCTTAGTTTGATGCCTGGCAGTTCCCTACTCTCGCCTTCCGCTT
CCTCGCTCACTGACTCGCTGCGCTCGGTCGTTCGGCTGCGGCGAGCGGTATCAGCTCACTCAAAGGCGGT
AATACGGTTATCCACAGAATCAGGGGATAACGCAGGAAAGAACATGTGAGCAAAAGGCCAGCAAAAGGCC
AGGAACCGTAAAAAGGCCGCGTTGCTGGCGTTTTTCCATAGGCTCCGCCCCCCTGACGAGCATCACAAAA
ATCGACGCTCAAGTCAGAGGTGGCGAAACCCGACAGGACTATAAAGATACCAGGCGTTTCCCCCTGGAAG
CTCCCTCGTGCGCTCTCCTGTTCCGACCCTGCCGCTTACCGGATACCTGTCCGCCTTTCTCCCTTCGGGA
AGCGTGGCGCTTTCTCATAGCTCACGCTGTAGGTATCTCAGTTCGGTGTAGGTCGTTCGCTCCAAGCTGG
GCTGTGTGCACGAACCCCCCGTTCAGCCCGACCGCTGCGCCTTATCCGGTAACTATCGTCTTGAGTCCAA
CCCGGTAAGACACGACTTATCGCCACTGGCAGCAGCCACTGGTAACAGGATTAGCAGAGCGAGGTATGTA
GGCGGTGCTACAGAGTTCTTGAAGTGGTGGGCTAACTACGGCTACACTAGAAGAACAGTATTTGGTATCT
GCGCTCTGCTGAAGCCAGTTACCTTCGGAAAAAGAGTTGGTAGCTCTTGATCCGGCAAACAAACCACCGC
TGGTAGCGGTGGTTTTTTTGTTTGCAAGCAGCAGATTACGCGCAGAAAAAAAGGATCTCAAGAAGATCCT
TTGATCTTTTCTACGGGGTCTGACGCTCAGTGGAACGACGCGCGCGTAACTCACGTTAAGGGATTTTGGT
CATGAGCTTGCGCCGTCCCGTCAAGTCAGCGTAATGCTCTGCTTTTACCAATGCTTAATCAGTGAGGCAC
CTATCTCAGCGATCTGTCTATTTCGTTCATCCATAGTTGCCTGACTCCCCGTCGTGTAGATAACTACGAT
ACGGGAGGGCTTACCATCTGGCCCCAGCGCTGCGATGATACCGCGAGAACCACGCTCACCGGCTCCGGAT
TTATCAGCAATAAACCAGCCAGCCGGAAGGGCCGAGCGCAGAAGTGGTCCTGCAACTTTATCCGCCTCCA
TCCAGTCTATTAATTGTTGCCGGGAAGCTAGAGTAAGTAGTTCGCCAGTTAATAGTTTGCGCAACGTTGT
TGCCATCGCTACAGGCATCGTGGTGTCACGCTCGTCGTTTGGTATGGCTTCATTCAGCTCCGGTTCCCAA
CGATCAAGGCGAGTTACATGATCCCCCATGTTGTGCAAAAAAGCGGTTAGCTCCTTCGGTCCTCCGATCG
TTGTCAGAAGTAAGTTGGCCGCAGTGTTATCACTCATGGTTATGGCAGCACTGCATAATTCTCTTACTGT
CATGCCATCCGTAAGATGCTTTTCTGTGACTGGTGAGTACTCAACCAAGTCATTCTGAGAATAGTGTATG
CGGCGACCGAGTTGCTCTTGCCCGGCGTCAATACGGGATAATACCGCGCCACATAGCAGAACTTTAAAAG
TGCTCATCATTGGAAAACGTTCTTCGGGGCGAAAACTCTCAAGGATCTTACCGCTGTTGAGATCCAGTTC
GATGTAACCCACTCGTGCACCCAACTGATCTTCAGCATCTTTTACTTTCACCAGCGTTTCTGGGTGAGCA
AAAACAGGAAGGCAAAATGCCGCAAAAAAGGGAATAAGGGCGACACGGAAATGTTGAATACTCATATTCT
TCCTTTTTCAATATTATTGAAGCATTTATCAGGGTTATTGTCTCATGAGCGGATACATATTTGAATGTAT
TTAGAAAAATAAACAAATAGGGGTCAGTGTTACAACCAATTAACCAATTCTGAACATTATCGCGAGCCCA
TTTATACCTGAATATGGCTCATAACACCCCTTGTTTGCCTGGCGGCAGTAGCGCGGTGGTCCCACCTGAC
CCCATGCCGAACTCAGAAGTGAAACGCCGTAGCGCCGATGGTAGTGTGGGGACTCCCCATGCGAGAGTAG
GGAACTGCCAGGCATCAAATAAAACGAAAGGCTCAGTCGAAAGACTGGGCCTTTCGCCCGGGCTAATTAT
GGGGTGTCGCCCTTATTCGACTCTATAGTGAAGTTCCTATTCTCTAGAAAGTATAGGAACTTCTGAAGTG
GGGATTTAAATGCGGCCGCGCTGAGGGTTTAAT
