Features (pLannotate 1.2.2; 17 found; start..end, strand, type, name):
    486..1152    +  promoter       GAP promoter: S. cerevisiae TDH3; promoter for glyceraldehyde-3-phosphate dehydrogenase
   1170..1188    +  CDS            9xHis (fragment): 9xHis affinity tag
   1204..1899    +  CDS            mKate2: mKate2 is a basic (constitutively fluorescent) red fluorescent protein published in 2009, derived from Entacmaea quadricolor. It is reported to be a rapidly-maturing monomer with moderate acid sensitivity.
   2111..2128    -  CDS            p65 (fragment): C-terminal portion of the p65 subunit of mouse NF-κB
   3664..4956    +  CDS            pks15 (fragment): PKS15_MYCTU - Experimental evidence at protein level: Swiss-Prot protein existence level 1. From Mycobacterium tuberculosis (strain ATCC 25618 / H37Rv).
   7105..8370    +  CDS            pikAII (fragment): PIKA2_STRVZ - Experimental evidence at protein level: Swiss-Prot protein existence level 1. Involved in the biosynthesis of 12- and 14-membered ring macrolactone antibiotics such as methymycin/neomethymycin and pikromycin/narbomycin, respectively. Component of the pikromycin PKS which catalyzes the biosynthesis of both precursors 10-deoxymethynolide (12-membered ring macrolactone) and narbonolide (14-membered ring macrolactone). Chain elongation through PikAI, PikAII and PikAIII followed by thioesterase catalyzed termination results in the production of 10-deoxymethynolide, while continued elo
   9189..9314    -  CDS            PEX19 (fragment): PEX19_YEAST - Also known as PAS12. Experimental evidence at protein level: Swiss-Prot protein existence level 1. Required for proper post-translational import and stabilization of peroxisomal membrane proteins (PMPs). Acts as a cytosolic import receptor for PMPs and delivers them to the docking factor PEX3 at the peroxisomal membrane for subsequent insertion into the membrane. Acts as a chaperone in stabilizing or maintaining PMPs in the lipid bilayer. Directs PEX17, a peripheral component of the peroxisomal matrix protein translocation machinery, to peroxisomes. Stabilizes VPS1, a protein req
  10027..10060   -  protein_bind   FRT (minimal): supports FLP-mediated excision but not integration (Turan and Bode, 2011) FLP recombinase from the Saccharomyces cerevisiae 2μ plasmid
  10530..10549   +  CDS            lacZα (fragment): LacZα fragment of β-galactosidase; lacZ fragment
  10574..10591   -  terminator     rrnB T2 terminator (fragment): transcription terminator T2 from the E. coli rrnB gene
  10816..11404   -  rep_origin     ori: high-copy-number ColE1/pMB1/pBR322/pUC origin of replication
  11526..12386   -  CDS            AmpR: β-lactamase; bla; confers resistance to ampicillin, carbenicillin, and related antibiotics
  12389..12485   -  promoter       AmpR promoter (fragment): bla
  12515..12539   -  CDS            KanR (fragment): aminoglycoside phosphotransferase; aph(3')-Ia; confers resistance to kanamycin
  12568..12683   +  ncRNA          5S rRNA: Accession: RF00001 - 5S ribosomal RNA
  12687..12727   +  terminator     rrnB T1 terminator (fragment): transcription terminator T1 from the E. coli rrnB gene
  12771..12804   +  protein_bind   FRT (minimal): supports FLP-mediated excision but not integration (Turan and Bode, 2011) FLP recombinase from the Saccharomyces cerevisiae 2μ plasmid
>Addgene plasmid #167357 | pYR14 (XII-5:TDH3p:his6-mKate2-LipPks1-IDP1t) | addgene full sequence | sequence record 330314 | Addgene NGS Result
CAATCTGGCGGCTTGAGTTCTCAACATGTTTTATTTTTTACTTATATTGCTGGTAGGGTAAAAAAATATA
ACTCCTAGGAATAGGTTGTCTATATGTTTTTGTCTTGCTTCTATAATTGTAACAAACAAGGAAAGGGAAA
ATACTGGGTGTAAAAGCCATTGAGTCAAGTTAGGTCATCCCTTTTATACAAAATTTTTCAATTTTTTTTC
CAAGATTCTTGTACGATTAATTATTTTTTTTTTGCGTCCTACAGCGTGATGAAAATTTCGCCTGCTGCAA
GATGAGCGGGAACGGGCGAAATGTGCACGCGCACAACTTACGAAACGCGGATGAGTCACTGACAGCCACC
GCAGAGGTTCTGACTCCTACTGAGCTCTATTGGAGGTGGCAGAACCGGTACCGGAGGAGACCGCTATAAC
CGGTTTGAATTTATTGTCACAGTGTCACATCAGCATAAAAAACACGCTTTTTCAGTTCGAGTTTATCATT
ATCAATACTGCCATTTCAAAGAATACGTAAATAATTAATAGTAGTGATTTTCCTAACTTTATTTAGTCAA
AAAATTAGCCTTTTAATTCTGCTGTAACCCGTACATGCCCAAAATAGGGGGCGGGTTACACAGAATATAT
AACATCGTAGGTGTCTGGGTGAACAGTTTATTCCTGGCATCCACTAAATATAATGGAGCCCGCTTTTTAA
GCTGGCATCCAGAAAAAAAAAGAATCCCAGCACCAAAATATTGTTTTCTTCACCAACCATCAGTTCATAG
GTCCATTCTCTTAGCGCAACTACAGAGAACAGGGGCACAAACAGGCAAAAAACGGGCACAACCTCAATGG
AGTGATGCAACCTGCCTGGAGTAAATGATGACACAAGGCAATTGACCCACGCATGTATCTATCTCATTTT
CTTACACCTTCTATTACCTTCTGCTCTCTCTGATTTGGAAAAAGCTGAAAAAAAAGGTTGAAACCAGTTC
CCTGAAATTATTCCCCTACTTGACTAATAAGTATATAAAGACGGTAGGTATTGATTGTAATTCTGTAAAT
CTATTTCTTAAACTTCTTAAATTCTACTTTTATAGTTAGTCTTTTTTTTAGTTTTAAAACACCAAGAACT
TAGTTTCGAATAAACACACATAAACAAACAAAAAAACAATGGGTAGCAGCCACCACCACCACCACCACGG
CGGTGGCGGTTCTATGGTTTCTGAACTCATCAAGGAAAACATGCACATGAAACTTTACATGGAAGGTACT
GTGAACAATCATCATTTTAAGTGTACATCCGAGGGTGAAGGCAAACCTTACGAAGGAACTCAAACTATGA
GAATTAAAGCTGTAGAAGGTGGACCATTACCTTTTGCATTTGATATCTTGGCAACATCATTCATGTATGG
GAGCAAGACATTCATAAACCATACTCAAGGTATACCAGACTTTTTCAAACAGAGTTTTCCAGAGGGTTTT
ACATGGGAAAGAGTAACAACGTACGAGGATGGAGGTGTATTGACAGCCACTCAAGACACATCACTTCAAG
ATGGGTGTTTAATCTACAATGTCAAGATTAGAGGCGTCAATTTCCCTTCTAATGGTCCAGTTATGCAGAA
AAAGACATTAGGCTGGGAAGCGTCAACCGAAACCCTGTACCCTGCTGATGGTGGCCTAGAAGGCAGAGCT
GACATGGCCCTTAAACTGGTTGGTGGAGGGCATCTAATCTGCAATTTGAAAACCACTTATCGTTCTAAAA
AGCCAGCCAAAAACCTAAAGATGCCAGGTGTTTACTACGTCGACCGAAGATTAGAAAGGATTAAAGAGGC
TGATAAAGAGACTTATGTTGAACAACACGAAGTGGCAGTGGCTAGATACTGTGATTTGCCATCTAAGTTG
GGACACAGAGACGGTGGATCCGGGGGTGGTAGCACTTCTTCTGAGCATAGGGGTTCTGCGGGTGGATCTG
TTTTGTTTCCTCGTACCGGTACAGTTCTTCCATGGGTATTAACAGGGCCAGGTGCCGCAGCAGTTAGAGC
CAGGAGCGAAGCTCTTAGGACACATTTGAGAGCATCTACAGAATGGTCTCCCGCTGGTGTTGGCCAAGCC
TTACTAGCAGGAACTGGGGCAGGAGCTGATACTCATAGAGCAGTTGTATTGGCAGGTGACAGGGCTCAAA
CCCTTAATGCCCTAGCAGCACTTAGTGCAGGGGCAGACCATCCGGCGGTGTTCACGTCTACGCGTGCGGA
TGCCTCACCAGCAGGTCCAGTATTTGTTTTCCCTGGTCAAGGTTCTCAATGGACAGGTATGGCAAGAGAA
CTATTAGATTCTGCGCCCGTTTTCGCGAGGAAGCTGCACGACTGTGCCGATGCCTTCGCTCCTTACTTGG
GTCATAGTTTATTGGACTCAGTCACAGGAGCGGCAGGTGGTCCTGAGCCGGTGGGCGCTGACGTGGTTCA
ACCCGCATTGTTTGCAGTTATGGTCGCTCTTACGGATTTATGGAATGCAGCTGGTGTTGCACCAGGTGCT
CTTTTAGGCCACTCTCTAGGCGAACTTGCTGCCGCACACGTTGCGGGTGTTTTATCATTAGACGATAGTG
CAAGAGTGGTTGCTAGATGGTCTCAAGCTCAAGCCACACTAGCTGGAAGAGGAGACATGGTAAGTGTTTT
GTTACCCGCTGATGAGTTAGCTGATCTACTGGACAGACGTTGGCCCGGCAGATTAGTTGTGGCCGTTGAA
AATGGACCGGGGTCCGCTGTCGCTTCAGGTGATTTGGACGCTGCAGCTGAGTTGGTTGCTCATCTGACTG
CTGAAGGCATTCACGCGCGTAGAGTTGATGTAGGTCTAGCCGCTCACTCTCCGCACATTGATGCAATACT
GCCCAGGATCAGAGCTGATATTGCACCAATAAGAGCACACACACCATCTATTCCAGTATACTCAGCATTG
CATGGAGGAGCACTTGACGGTACTCCAATGGACGCAGCGTATTGGTGTAGAAATTTGCGTTCTACGGTTA
GATTCGCTGACGCTACTAGAGCTGCTCTAGAAGCTGGTCACACAACATTCGTAGAAGTAAGCCCACATCC
CGTCTTGACCACTGCCATGGAAGTCTCAGCCACGAGAGCCGCCCATGCTGCTACAGTTTTGGGTACTCTT
AGAAGGGGTGAGGGTGGACCTTCCAGATTCTTAGCCTCCTTAGCCGAACTACACGTGTCCGGTGGAGATG
CAGATTTAAGAACTGTTTTGCCGGCCAGCCAAGCAGCTGGGTTACCTGAAACAGTGCTAACGGCTGGCCC
GAGAGGTGAATCAGCAGATGGAGACAGTAGACATGAAGTCCTATGTGCAAGATTAGCTCCTTTAGATCCA
GCTGAAAGACGTGCCCAATTATTAACCGTTGTTAGAGAGAGTGCCGCCGCCGCTTTAGATGGCGACGATC
AGGGTTCAATTGACGGAAGAAGAACTTTTAGAGATTTAGGTATAACGTCCCTGGCTGCAGTAGGTATCAG
GGACCGTCTACACTCTGCCACCGGTCTTAGACTGTCTCCAACCGTGGTTTTTGATCATCCCACTCCTGAC
GCACTAGCAGCTCATCTTGACACCGAATTATTCGGGACTGGAGCTGACGCGGAGCCCGCTCCAGCTGCAG
GTGGTAGAGCGGTACCGCACGATGAACCGATTGCTATCGTCGGCATGGCATGCAGATACCCCGGTGGCGT
AGGTGCACCTGCTGATTTATGGAGAACCGTATTAGCTGGGGTCGATGCTGTGGGTCCACTTCCTGCGGAT
AGAGGTTGGAACATCGCCGATGGTTACGATCCGGAGCTTGCCGGTCCGGGTAGGTTTTCACAACGTGAGG
GTGGATTCTTACATGACGCTGCAGAATTTGACGCGGAGTTTTTTGGTATATCACCAAGAGAGGCTTTGGC
AATGGATCCACAACAAAGGCTAGCTTTGGAGTCTGCGTGGGAAGCTATTGAAGACGCAGGTTTAGACGCC
CACTCACTGAGAGGGTCCCGTACGGGCGTATTTTTAGGGTTGATCACCCAAGATTATGGTCCTAGAGCCG
GGGAACCCACGACTCGTGCTGGTGCTGTGGAAGGACATTTGTTTTTAGGAAGCACAGGATCTGTTGCTTC
TGGTAGATTATCTTATACTTTGGGTCTAGAGGGCCCATCATTAACGATAGACACTGCTTGCTCATCTTCT
CTGGTAGCATTGCATGAAGCTTGTCAAGCTCTAAGGACTGGTGATTGTGATATGGCTTTGACGGGTGGGG
TTACGGTCATGCCATCAACTGGTATGTTAGTGGAGTTCAGCAGACAAAGGGGGTTATCCCCCGACGGCAG
GTGTAAAGCGTTTTCCGCATCAGCTGATGGATTTGGTCTGGCAGAAGGGGTAGGCATGTTGGTCGTTGAA
CGTTTGTCCGATGCTAGAAGATTGGGCCACAGGGTATTAGCTGTAGTAAGAGGTTCCGCCGTCAACCAAG
ACGGGGCGTCTAATGGTCTATCTGCTCCTAGCGGTCCGGCGCAGCAAAGAGTCATCAGACAAGCATTGGT
TAATGCAGGTGTACAAGCATCACAAGTTGATGTTGTAGAGGCACATGGTACTGGTACCAAATTAGGGGAC
CCTATTGAAGCGCAAGCATTGCAGGCAACTTACGGTCAAGGCCGTCCAGCTGAAAGACCTCTGTGGTTGG
GGAGTCTTAAGTCTAACATCGGTCACGCCCAGGCCGCTGCTGGCGTAGGTGGGGTCATAAAGATGGTTAT
GGCTTTAAGAGAAGGCGTTTTGCCTCCTACTTTGCACGCCGATGAACCGTCACCCCATATAGATTGGTCT
GCTGGTCAAGTAAGATTGCTTACCGAGGAGAGAGAATGGCCGGAAGCAGGCCATCCTAGACGTGCTGCTG
TATCTTCATTTGGTGTCAGTGGGACTAATGCCCACGTGATCATTGAAGAAGCTCCCGAAGAAGGCGAAGA
ACCAGAATCAGACGCTGGGGGGGTCGTGCCATGGGTTCTATCAGCTAGGACTGAAGGAGCATTGCAAGCG
CAAGCCGTGCAGTTGAGTGAGTTTGTGGGTGAATCTTCTCCCGTCGACGTTGGTTGGTCCCTTGTGAGTA
CTCGTGCTGCTTTTGAACACAGGGCTGTTGTTGTTGGGAGAGGCCGTGACGAATTGGTGAGAGGCTTATC
CGAGGTTGCACAAGGCCGTGGAGTTAGAGGTGTTGCTTCTTCTGCTTCAGGTGGTTTGGCGTTCGTTTTC
GCAGGGCAAGGAAGTCAACGTTTGGGTATGGGCAGGGGTCTGTACGAAAGGTTTCCCGTGTTCGCTGAAG
CTTTTGACGAGGTTTGCGGTAGAGTGGGTCCTGGTGTTAGAGAGGTTGTCTTTGGAAGTGACGCGGGTGA
ATTGGACCGTACAGTTTGGGCTCAAGCTGGGCTGTTCGCATTAGAAGTTGCGTTGTTTAGATTATTGGAA
AGTTGGGGAGTCAGACCTGGATGTTTAATAGGCCATTCTGTTGGCGAGTTATCCGCAGCTTGTGTGGCCG
GTCTTTGGAGCCTAGAGGATGCTTGCCGTGTAGTCGCCGCCCGTGCTAGACTGATGCAGGCGTTGCCAGC
TGGTGGAGTTATGGTTGCGGTTAGGGCAGAGGCGGGGGAGTTAGCAGGCTTTTTAGGAGAAGACGTTGTG
ATTGCATCTGTTAATGCTCCAGGGCAAGTTGTTATAGCAGGTCCGGAGGGCGGTGTTGAAAGAGTTGTTG
CCGCGTGTGGCGCTAGATCTAGGAGATTGGCTGTTTCACACGCTTTCCATTCTCCGTTAGTTGAGCCAAT
GTTGGGTGAGTTTAGAAGAGTGGTTGAATCAGTCGCTTTTGGTGTTCCATCCTTGAGAGTAGTTTCTAAC
GTAACAGGTGCTTGGGTTGATCCAGAAGAGTGGGGTACACCAGAATACTGGGTTAGACAAGTCAGAGAAC
CAGTACGTTTTGCTGATGGTGTTGCGACATTGTTAGATGCGGGTGTGAGAACATTCGTTGAACTGGGGCC
AGCTGGTGCCTTGACTAGTATGGTCTCACATTGCGCTGACGCGACAGCAACCTCTGTCACGGCAGTGCCA
ACTTTAAGACCTGATCACGATGAATCTAGGACTGTTTTGTCCGCTGCAGCTTCTTTATATGTTCAAGGCC
ATCCAGTTGACTGGGCCCCGCTTTTCCCTAGAGCTAGAACGGTAGATCTGCCTACTTATGCATTCCAACA
CCAGAGATATTGGCTAGATAGTACAACGGCCAACACTGGGGATAGACCCGCGGCTGATAGGGATACTGCT
TTCTGGGAAGCTGTTCAACATACAGACTTGGATGCCTTTGCTGCAGAACTGGACATTGCACCGGATGCGC
CTTTAGGAACCGTTCTACCAGCTTTGGCAGACTGGAGACAACGTTTGAGAACAGCTGCTGCAGTGGATGC
TTGGAGATACAGGACTGCATTCAAAAGATTACCGGACGCTCCTGGTGCTCCAGTTCTGACCGGTAGTTGG
TTGGCTGTAGTACCAGTCAGACACTTGGACGACCCTTCTGTGACGACATCTTTAGACGCCGTTGCCAAAG
CAGGTGCAGAAGTTGTTCAATTAGCTATTGAAGACGCTGATGCTGACGTAGACAGACTAACAGAGAGGTT
GAGGGGTTTAGTAGCCGGATTAGGTGCAGCCCCAGCGGGTATAATGTCATTCCTGGGTTTGGATGAGGAA
AGACATAGGGACCATCCAGCGATGCCCAGCGGATTAGCTACTAGTTTAGCTCTTGTTAGAGCACTAGGCC
GTGCCGGTATTGGTGCTCCTTTGTGGATGGTCACGAGGGAGGCTGTGGCTGCTGGTCAAGATACCCACCC
ACACGCCCCATTGGGCAGCCTGATTTGGGGTTTAGGGCAGGTAACGGCTTTGGAGCATGCCGATAGATGG
GGAGGTTTAATTGATCTGCCCGGGGTTTGCGACGCCCGTGTCGCTAGAATGCTTTGTGCAGGGCTGAGTG
GCAGGGGTGCTGAAGATCAACTTGCTTTAAGGCCTTCCGGTACGTTTGTTAGGAGACTTGCCCATATCCC
AGGGGAACAACGTGCTGCAAGAAGGTCTTGGCAACCAAGAGGTACTGTTATTGTGACTGGTGGTACAGGT
GCTTTAGGTGCGGTGCTGGCCAGATGGCTGGCTACTGAAGATGCTGAACATTTAGTTCTGACCGGAAGAA
GAGGCGCTGACGCACCAGGTGCAGAGAGGTTGAGAGATGAATTGGTTGCAACCGGTGCTAGAGTCACCTT
AGCAGCTTGTGACGTAGCCGATAGGAAAGCTGTCGCAGCTCTACTTGATGAATTGGCCGCAGACGGAGAA
ACTGTTAGAGCTGTTTTGCATGCCGCAGGTGTAGCAGATTTGACCTCCTTGGAAAATACCGGGCCCGAAG
CCTTTGCCGCTGGGGTGGCTGCTAAGGTCGACGGGGCTCTGCACTTGACTGAATTACTAGATCATGACTC
TTTGGATGCATTTGTATTGTTTTCAGCCATCGCTGGGGTTTGGGGCAGCGGTGATCATGGTGCATATGCA
GCTGCCAACGCATTTCTAAACGCATTAGCTGAGTATAACAGGGCAAGAGGTATTCCAACCACCTCTATTG
CTTGGGGTGTTTGGAATGCTTTTGGTGTTGAAGGTGCCGGCGGTATTAGTGAGGCCGTCGATTTAGACCA
ATTACATAGAAGGGGTCTGCCTTTGATAGAACCTGAATTAGGACTTACCGCCCTAAGAAGAGCACTGGAC
AGAGACGAAACAGTATTGACGGTCGCACCCGTTGCGTGGGAAAGATTCTTTCCACTTTTTTCAGCTGCTA
GACCTAGACCCCTATTTGAGGATCTACCTCAAGTAAGAGCCTTATCCGCTCCTGTACCAACAACAGCAGG
GCCTGCTGTCGAACCTGGTAGAAGGGGTTCTGGGTTGGGTGATTTACCTCTGACAGACAGGGATAGTGCT
TTATTAGCACTAGTCCGTGGCGAGAGTGCTAGTGTTTTAGGATATGAAAGACCAGACAGACTAGATCCTG
ATAGAGCTCTGCGTGACGTTGGCTTCGATAGTCTTACAGCAATGGAGCTAAGAAATCGTTTGGCTACAGC
CACTGGTCTGACACTACCTGCAGCTCTGGTGTTCGACCACCCGACTCCCTTAGCCATCGCCGCATATCTA
AAGGCAGAATTAACCAGTCAGCTGGACTCCGGTACGCCTGCTAGAGAAGCAAGTTCCGCTTTAAGGGACG
GTTATAGACAAGCTGGCGTTTCTGGAAGAGTTAGGAGTTACCTTGATCTTTTGGCAGGCTTATCCGATTT
CAGAGAACATTTTGACGGTTCTGACGGTTTTTCTCTAGATCTAGTAGATATGGCGGATGGTCCAGGTGAA
GTAACGGTTATATGTTGCGCAGGTACAGCGGCCATTAGCGGTCCTCATGAATTCACTAGACTTGCAGGTG
CATTACGTGGTATTGCCCCTGTCAGAGCGGTCCCACAACCGGGGTATGAAGAAGGCGAACCATTGCCATC
ATCCATGGCCGCGGTGGCTGCAGTTCAGGCAGACGCAGTGATCAGGACGCAGGGTGACAAACCATTTGTC
GTCGCCGGCCATTCAGCCGGTGCTCTTATGGCTTATGCCTTGGCTACGGAGTTATTAGATAGAGGGCATC
CTCCAAGAGGTGTTGTCCTAATAGATGTTTACCCCCCAGGACATCAGGATGCGATGAACGCTTGGTTAGA
AGAACTGACAGCAACTCTGTTTGATAGAGAGACAGTTAGAATGGATGATACAAGATTAACCGCTTTGGGT
GCCTACGACCGTCTTACAGGACAATGGAGACCAAGAGAAACAGGTTTACCAACCTTATTGGTTTCTGCTG
GTGAGCCAATGGGGCCATGGCCTGATGATTCTTGGAAGCCTACTTGGCCATTCGAACATGATACGGTCGC
AGTTCCTGGCGACCATTTTACGATGGTACAAGAGCATGCTGATGCGATCGCCAGACACATAGATGCCTGG
TTAGGTGGTGGAAACTCCTGAAGCTTCGAATTTACGTAGCCCAATCTACCACTTTTTTTTTTCATTTTTT
AAAGTGTTATACTTAGTTATGCTCTAGGATAATGAACTACTTTTTTTTTTTTTTTTTTTTTACTGTTATC
ATAAATATATATACCTTATTGTTGTTTGCAACCGTCGGTTAATTCCTTATCAAGGTTCCCCAAGTTCGGA
TCATTACCATCAATTTCCAACATTTTCATGAGTTCTTCTTCTTCATTACCGTGTTTTAGGGGGCTGTTGC
AACTCAGAAGTTTGACAGCAAGCAAGTTCATCATTCGAACTAGCCTTATTGTTTTAGTTCAGTGACAGCG
AACTGCCGTACTCGATGCTTTATTTCTCACGGTAGAGCGGAAGAACAGATAGGGGCAGCGTGAGAAGAGT
TAGAAAGTAAATTTTTATCACGTCTGAAGTATTCTTATTCATAGGAAATTTTGCAAGGTTTTTTAGCTCA
ATAACGGGCTAAGTTATATAAGGTGTTCACGCGATTTTCTTGTTATGTATACCTCTTCTCTGAGGAATGG
TACTACTGTCCTGATGTAGGCTCCTTAAATTGGTGGGCAAGAATAACTTATCGATATTTTGTATATTGGT
CTTGGAGTTCACCACGTAATGCCTGTTTAAGACCATCAGTTAACTCTAGTATTATTTGGTCTTGGCTACT
GGCCGTTTGCTATTATTCAAGTCTTTTGTGCCTTCCCGTCGGGTAAGGGAGTTATTTAGGGATACAGAAT
CTAACGAAAACTAAATCTCAATGATTAACTCTATTTAATCCTTTTTTGAAAGGCAAAAGAGGTCCCTTGT
TCACTTACAACGTTCTTAGCCAAATTCGCTTATCACTTACTACTTCACGATATACAGAAGTAAAAACATA
TAAAAAGATGTCTGTTTGTTTAGCCATCACAAAAGGTATCGCAGATTAAGACCTCAGCGCGGCCGCAAAT
TTAAATAAAATGAAGTGAAGTTCCTATACTTTCTAGAGAATAGGAACTTCTATAGTGAGTCGAATAAGGG
CGACACAAAATTTATTCTAAATGCATAATAAATACTGATAACATCTTATAGTTTGTATTATATTTTGTAT
TATCGTTGACATGTATAATTTTGATATCAAAAACTGATTTTCCCTTTATTATTTTCGAGATTTATTTTCT
TAATTCTCTTTAACAAACTAGAAATATTGTATATACAAAAAATCATAAATAATAGATGAATAGTTTAATT
ATAGGTGTTCATCAATCGAAAAAGCAACGTATCTTATTTAAAGTGCGTTGCTTTTTTCTCATTTATAAGG
TTAAATAATTCTCATATATCAAGCAAAGTGACAGGCGCCCTTAAATATTCTGACAAATGCTCTTTCCCTA
AACTCCCCCCATAAAAAAACCCGCCGAAGCGGGTTTTTACGTTATTTGCGGATTAACGATTACTCGTTAT
CAGAACCGCCCAGGGGGCCCGAGCTTAAGACTGGCCGTCGTTTTACAACACAGAAAGAGTTTGTAGAAAC
GCAAAAAGGCCATCCGTCAGGGGCCTTCTGCTTAGTTTGATGCCTGGCAGTTCCCTACTCTCGCCTTCCG
CTTCCTCGCTCACTGACTCGCTGCGCTCGGTCGTTCGGCTGCGGCGAGCGGTATCAGCTCACTCAAAGGC
GGTAATACGGTTATCCACAGAATCAGGGGATAACGCAGGAAAGAACATGTGAGCAAAAGGCCAGCAAAAG
GCCAGGAACCGTAAAAAGGCCGCGTTGCTGGCGTTTTTCCATAGGCTCCGCCCCCCTGACGAGCATCACA
AAAATCGACGCTCAAGTCAGAGGTGGCGAAACCCGACAGGACTATAAAGATACCAGGCGTTTCCCCCTGG
AAGCTCCCTCGTGCGCTCTCCTGTTCCGACCCTGCCGCTTACCGGATACCTGTCCGCCTTTCTCCCTTCG
GGAAGCGTGGCGCTTTCTCATAGCTCACGCTGTAGGTATCTCAGTTCGGTGTAGGTCGTTCGCTCCAAGC
TGGGCTGTGTGCACGAACCCCCCGTTCAGCCCGACCGCTGCGCCTTATCCGGTAACTATCGTCTTGAGTC
CAACCCGGTAAGACACGACTTATCGCCACTGGCAGCAGCCACTGGTAACAGGATTAGCAGAGCGAGGTAT
GTAGGCGGTGCTACAGAGTTCTTGAAGTGGTGGGCTAACTACGGCTACACTAGAAGAACAGTATTTGGTA
TCTGCGCTCTGCTGAAGCCAGTTACCTTCGGAAAAAGAGTTGGTAGCTCTTGATCCGGCAAACAAACCAC
CGCTGGTAGCGGTGGTTTTTTTGTTTGCAAGCAGCAGATTACGCGCAGAAAAAAAGGATCTCAAGAAGAT
CCTTTGATCTTTTCTACGGGGTCTGACGCTCAGTGGAACGACGCGCGCGTAACTCACGTTAAGGGATTTT
GGTCATGAGCTTGCGCCGTCCCGTCAAGTCAGCGTAATGCTCTGCTTACCAATGCTTAATCAGTGAGGCA
CCTATCTCAGCGATCTGTCTATTTCGTTCATCCATAGTTGCCTGACTCCCCGTCGTGTAGATAACTACGA
TACGGGAGGGCTTACCATCTGGCCCCAGCGCTGCGATGATACCGCGAGAACCACGCTCACCGGCTCCGGA
TTTATCAGCAATAAACCAGCCAGCCGGAAGGGCCGAGCGCAGAAGTGGTCCTGCAACTTTATCCGCCTCC
ATCCAGTCTATTAATTGTTGCCGGGAAGCTAGAGTAAGTAGTTCGCCAGTTAATAGTTTGCGCAACGTTG
TTGCCATCGCTACAGGCATCGTGGTGTCACGCTCGTCGTTTGGTATGGCTTCATTCAGCTCCGGTTCCCA
ACGATCAAGGCGAGTTACATGATCCCCCATGTTGTGCAAAAAAGCGGTTAGCTCCTTCGGTCCTCCGATC
GTTGTCAGAAGTAAGTTGGCCGCAGTGTTATCACTCATGGTTATGGCAGCACTGCATAATTCTCTTACTG
TCATGCCATCCGTAAGATGCTTTTCTGTGACTGGTGAGTACTCAACCAAGTCATTCTGAGAATAGTGTAT
GCGGCGACCGAGTTGCTCTTGCCCGGCGTCAATACGGGATAATACCGCGCCACATAGCAGAACTTTAAAA
GTGCTCATCATTGGAAAACGTTCTTCGGGGCGAAAACTCTCAAGGATCTTACCGCTGTTGAGATCCAGTT
CGATGTAACCCACTCGTGCACCCAACTGATCTTCAGCATCTTTTACTTTCACCAGCGTTTCTGGGTGAGC
AAAAACAGGAAGGCAAAATGCCGCAAAAAAGGGAATAAGGGCGACACGGAAATGTTGAATACTCATATTC
TTCCTTTTTCAATATTATTGAAGCATTTATCAGGGTTATTGTCTCATGAGCGGATACATATTTGAATGTA
TTTAGAAAAATAAACAAATAGGGGTCAGTGTTACAACCAATTAACCAATTCTGAACATTATCGCGAGCCC
ATTTATACCTGAATATGGCTCATAACACCCCTTGTTTGCCTGGCGGCAGTAGCGCGGTGGTCCCACCTGA
CCCCATGCCGAACTCAGAAGTGAAACGCCGTAGCGCCGATGGTAGTGTGGGGACTCCCCATGCGAGAGTA
GGGAACTGCCAGGCATCAAATAAAACGAAAGGCTCAGTCGAAAGACTGGGCCTTTCGCCCGGGCTAATTA
TGGGGTGTCGCCCTTATTCGACTCTATAGTGAAGTTCCTATTCTCTAGAAAGTATAGGAACTTCTGAAGT
GGGGATTTAAATGCGGCCGCGCTGAGGGTTTAAT
